>Addgene plasmid #82369 | pEGFP-N1-ro1GFP | addgene full sequence | sequence record 161490 | Addgene NGS results
TAGTTATTAATAGTAATCAATTACGGGGTCATTAGTTCATAGCCCATATATGGAGTTCCGCGTTACATAA
CTTACGGTAAATGGCCCGCCTGGCTGACCGCCCAACGACCCCCGCCCATTGACGTCAATAATGACGTATG
TTCCCATAGTAACGCCAATAGGGACTTTCCATTGACGTCAATGGGTGGAGTATTTACGGTAAACTGCCCA
CTTGGCAGTACATCAAGTGTATCATATGCCAAGTACGCCCCCTATTGACGTCAATGACGGTAAATGGCCC
GCCTGGCATTATGCCCAGTACATGACCTTATGGGACTTTCCTACTTGGCAGTACATCTACGTATTAGTCA
TCGCTATTACCATGGTGATGCGGTTTTGGCAGTACATCAATGGGCGTGGATAGCGGTTTGACTCACGGGG
ATTTCCAAGTCTCCACCCCATTGACGTCAATGGGAGTTTGTTTTGGCACCAAAATCAACGGGACTTTCCA
AAATGTCGTAACAACTCCGCCCCATTGACGCAAATGGGCGGTAGGCGTGTACGGTGGGAGGTCTATATAA
GCAGAGCTGGTTTAGTGAACCGTCAGATCCGCTAGCGCTACCGGACTCAGATCTCGAGCTCAAGCTTCGA
ATTCTGCAGTCGACGGTACCGCGGGCCCGGGATCCACCGGTCGCCACCATGGTGAGCAAGGGCGAGGAGC
TGTTCACCGGGGTGGTGCCCATCCTGGTCGAGCTGGACGGCGACGTAAACGGCCACAAGTTCAGCGTGTC
CGGCGAGGGCGAGGGCGATGCCACCTACGGCAAGCTGACCCTGAAGTTCATCTCCACCACCGGCAAGCTG
CCCGTGCCCTGGCCCACCCTCGTGACCACCCTGTCCTACGGCGTGCAGTGCTTCAGCCGCTACCCCGACC
ACATGAAGCAGCACGACTTCTTCAAGTCCGCCATGCCCGAAGGCTACGTCCAGGAGCGCACCATCTTCTT
CAAGGACGACGGCAACTACAAGACCCGCGCCGAGGTGAAGTTCGAGGGCGACACCCTGGTGAACCGCATC
GAGCTGAAGGGCATCGACTTCAAGGAGGACGGCAACATCCTGGGGCACAAGCTGGAGTACAACTACAACT
GCCACAACGTCTATATCATGGCCGACAAGCAGAAGAACGGCATCAAGGTGAACTTCAAGATCCGCCACAA
CATCGAGGACGGCAGCGTGCAGCTCGCCGACCACTACCAGCAGAACACCCCCATCGGCGACGGCCCCGTG
CTGCTGCCCGACAACCACTACCTGAGCACCTGCTCCGCCCTGAGCAAAGACCCCAACGAGAAGCGCGATC
ACATGGTCCTGCTGGAGTTCGTGACCGCCGCCGGGATCACTCTCGGCATGGACGAGCTGTACAAGTAAAG
CGGCCGCGACTCTAGATCATAATCAGCCATACCACATTTGTAGAGGTTTTACTTGCTTTAAAAAACCTCC
CACACCTCCCCCTGAACCTGAAACATAAAATGAATGCAATTGTTGTTGTTAACTTGTTTATTGCAGCTTA
TAATGGTTACAAATAAAGCAATAGCATCACAAATTTCACAAATAAAGCATTTTTTTCACTGCATTCTAGT
TGTGGTTTGTCCAAACTCATCAATGTATCTTAAGGCGTAAATTGTAAGCGTTAATATTTTGTTAAAATTC
GCGTTAAATTTTTGTTAAATCAGCTCATTTTTTAACCAATAGGCCGAAATCGGCAAAATCCCTTATAAAT
CAAAAGAATAGACCGAGATAGGGT
[37 nt withheld, positions 1775-1811]
AAAGAACGTGGACTCCAACGTCAAAGG
[49 nt withheld, positions 1839-1887]
T
[91 nt withheld, positions 1889-1979]
G
[124 nt withheld, positions 1981-2104]
CAGGTGGCACTTTTCGGGGAAATGTGCGCGGAACCCCTATTTGTTTATTTTTCTAAATACATTCAAATAT
GTATCCGCTCATGAGACAATAACCCTGATAAATGCTTCAATAATATTGAAAAAGGAAGAGTCCTGAGGCG
GAAAGAACCAGCTGTGGAATGTGTGTCAGTTAGGGTGTGGAAAGTCCCCAGGCTCCCCAGCAGGCAGAAG
TATGCAAAGCATGCATCTCAATTAGTCAGCAACCAGGTGTGGAAAGTCCCCAGGCTCCCCAGCAGGCAGA
AGTATGCAAAGCATGCATCTCAATTAGTCAGCAACCATAGTCCCGCCCCTAACTCCGCCCATCCCGCCCC
TAACTCCGCCCAGTTCCGCCCATTCTCCGCCCCATGGCTGACTAATTTTTTTTATTTATGCAGAGGCCGA
GGCCGCCTCGGCCTCTGAGCTATTCCAGAAGTAGTGAGGAGGCTTTTTTGGAGGCCTAGGCTTTTGCAAA
GATCGATCAAGAGACAGGATGAGGATCGTTTCGCATGATTGAACAAGATGGATTGCACGCAGGTTCTCCG
GCCGCTTGGGTGGAGAGGCTATTCGGCTATGACTGGGCACAACAGACAATCGGCTGCTCTGATGCCGCCG
TGTTCCGGCTGTCAGCGCAGGGGCGCCCGGTTCTTTTTGTCAAGACCGACCTGTCCGGTGCCCTGAATGA
ACTGCAAGACGAGGCAGCGCGGCTATCGTGGCTGGCCACGACGGGCGTTCCTTGCGCAGCTGTGCTCGAC
GTTGTCACTGAAGCGGGAAGGGACTGGCTGCTATTGGGCGAAGTGCCGGGGCAGGATCTCCTGTCATCTC
ACCTTGCTCCTGCCGAGAAAGTATCCATCATGGCTGATGCAATGCGGCGGCTGCATACGCTTGATCCGGC
TACCTGCCCATTCGACCACCAAGCGAAACATCGCATCGAGCGAGCACGTACTCGGATGGAAGCCGGTCTT
GTCGATCAGGATGATCTGGACGAAGAGCATCAGGGGCTCGCGCCAGCCGAACTGTTCGCCAGGCTCAAGG
CGAGCATGCCCGACGGCGAGGATCTCGTCGTGACCCATGGCGATGCCTGCTTGCCGAATATCATGGTGGA
AAATGGCCGCTTTTCTGGATTCATCGACTGTGGCCGGCTGGGTGTGGCGGACCGCTATCAGGACATAGCG
TTGGCTACCCGTGATATTGCTGAAGAGCTTGGCGGCGAATGGGCTGACCGCTTCCTCGTGCTTTACGGTA
TCGCCGCTCCCGATTCGCAGCGCATCGCCTTCTATCGCCTTCTTGACGAGTTCTTCTGAGCGGGACTCTG
GGGTTCGAAATGACCGACCAAGCGACGCCCAACCTGCCATCACGAGATTTCGATTCCACCGCCGCCTTCT
ATGAAAGGTTGGGCTTCGGAATCGTTTTCCGGGACGCCGGCTGGATGATCCTCCAGCGCGGGGATCTCAT
GCTGGAGTTCTTCGCCCACCCTAGGGGGAGGCTAACTGAAACACGGAAGGAGACAATACCGGAAGGAACC
CGCGCTATGACGGCAATAAAAAGACAGAATAAAACGCACGGTGTTGGGTCGTTTGTTCATAAACGCGGGG
TTCGGTCCCAGGGCTGGCACTCTGTCGATACCCCACCGAGACCCCATTGGGGCCAATACGCCCGCGTTTC
TTCCTTTTCCCCACCCCACCCCCCAAGTTCGGGTGAAGGCCCAGGGCTCGCAGCCAACGTCGGGGCGGCA
GGCCCTGCCATAGCCTCAGGTTACTCATATATACTTTAGATTGATTTAAAACTTCATTTTTAATTTAAAA
GGATCTAGGTGAAGATCCTTTTTGATAATCTCATGACCAAAATCCCTTAACGTGAGTTTTCGTTCCACTG
AGCGTCAGACCCCGTAGAAAAGATCAAAGGATCTTCTTGAGATCCTTTTTTTCTGCGCGTAATCTGCTGC
TTGCAAACAAAAAAACCACCGCTACCAGCGGTGGTTTGTTTGCCGGATCAAGAGCTACCAACTCTTTTTC
CGAAGGTAACTGGCTTCAGCAGAGCGCAGATACCAAATACTGTTCTTCTAGTGTAGCCGTAGTTAGGCCA
CCACTTCAAGAACTCTGTAGCACCGCCTACATACCTCGCTCTGCTAATCCTGTTACCAGTGGCTGCTGCC
AGTGGCGATAAGTCGTGTCTTACCGGGTTGGACTCAAGACGATAGTTACCGGATAAGGCGCAGCGGTCGG
GCTGAACGGGGGGTTCGTGCACACAGCCCAGCTTGGAGCGAACGACCTACACCGAACTGAGATACCTACA
GCGTGAGCTATGAGAAAGCGCCACGCTTCCCGAAGGGAGAAAGGCGGACAGGTATCCGGTAAGCGGCAGG
GTCGGAACAGGAGAGCGCACGAGGGAGCTTCCAGGGGGAAACGCCTGGTATCTTTATAGTCCTGTCGGGT
TTCGCCACCTCTGACTTGAGCGTCGATTTTTGTGATGCTCGTCAGGGGGGCGGAGCCTATGGAAAAACGC
CAGCAACGCGGCCTTTTTACGGTTCCTGGCCTTTTGCTGGCCTTTTGCTCACATGTTCTTTCCTGCGTTA
TCCCCTGATTCTGTGGATAACCGTATTACCGCCATGCAT
Features (pLannotate 1.2.2; 14 found; start..end, strand, type, name):
     61..364     +  enhancer       CMV enhancer: human cytomegalovirus immediate early enhancer
    365..568     +  promoter       CMV promoter: human cytomegalovirus (CMV) immediate early promoter
    591..671     +  misc_feature   MCS: multiple cloning site
    679..1398    +  CDS            EGFP: the original enhanced GFP (Yang et al., 1996) mammalian codon-optimized
   1415..1498    +  CDS            large T antigen (fragment): large T antigen from SV40 (simian virus 40)
   1521..1642    +  polyA_signal   SV40 poly(A) signal: SV40 polyadenylation signal
   1676..2104    -  rep_origin     f1 ori (sequence partly withheld): f1 bacteriophage origin of replication; arrow indicates direction of (+) strand synthesis
   2131..2235    +  promoter       AmpR promoter: bla
   2237..2594    +  promoter       SV40 promoter: SV40 enhancer and early promoter
   2629..3423    +  CDS            NeoR/KanR: aminoglycoside phosphotransferase from Tn5; aph(3')-II (or nptII); confers resistance to neomycin, kanamycin, and G418 (Geneticin®)
   3444..3596    +  CDS            ble (fragment): BLE_KLEPN - Experimental evidence at protein level: Swiss-Prot protein existence level 1. Binding protein with a strong affinity to the bleomycin family of antibiotics. Binds to CL990; an antimitotic-antibiotic compound. From Klebsiella pneumoniae.
   3655..3702    +  polyA_signal   HSV TK poly(A) signal: herpes simplex virus thymidine kinase polyadenylation signal (Cole and Stacy, 1985)
   3793..3809    -  polyA_signal   bGH poly(A) signal (fragment): bovine growth hormone polyadenylation signal
   4031..4619    +  rep_origin     ori: high-copy-number ColE1/pMB1/pBR322/pUC origin of replication
