[The description below was written by a language model from this plasmid's Addgene catalogue record and pLannotate feature annotations shown in this document.]
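Description:
pEGFP-N1-ro1GFP is a mammalian expression plasmid built on the Clontech pEGFP-N1 backbone, in which the resident mammalian codon-optimized EGFP coding sequence has been converted by point mutation into the redox-sensitive indicator ro1GFP. The record lists the substitutions C48S, F64L, T65S, S147C and Q204C. The two introduced surface cysteines at positions 147 and 204 are the redox-responsive element: they can form a reversible disulfide, which alters the fluorescence excitation properties of the chromophore and allows a ratiometric readout of the thiol redox state. Because the insert differs from EGFP by only a few residues, the automated feature table labels the roughly 720 bp open reading frame simply as EGFP.

Expression is driven by the human cytomegalovirus immediate early enhancer and promoter, with the multiple cloning site retained upstream of the reporter so that targeting sequences or proteins could be fused to its N-terminus, and transcripts are terminated by the SV40 polyadenylation signal. A second cassette carries the Tn5 NeoR/KanR aminoglycoside phosphotransferase gene under tandem bacterial (bla-type) and SV40 early promoters with an HSV TK poly(A) signal, giving kanamycin resistance in E. coli and G418 selection in mammalian cells. The plasmid replicates at high copy from a pUC-type ColE1 origin and also contains an f1 origin for single-stranded DNA production. The short large T antigen, ble and bGH poly(A) fragments in the annotation are most likely partial matches to backbone sequence rather than functional parts. The sequenced record is 4,733 nt. The construct is intended for expressing redox-sensitive GFP in mammalian cells, in the context of work on intracellular and mitochondrial redox potential; no targeting signal is annotated in this version.
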