Addgene plasmid #82369: pEGFP-N1-ro1GFP
Purpose: Expression of redox sensitive GFP in mammalian cells
Depositing lab: S. James Remington. Depositing organization: University of Oregon. Publication: Investigating mitochondrial redox potential with redox-sensitive green fluorescent protein indicators. Hanson GT, Aggeler R, Oglesbee D, Cannon M, Capaldi RA, Tsien RY, Remington SJ. J Biol Chem. 2004 Mar 26;279(13):13044-53. Epub 2004 Jan 13. 10.1074/jbc.M312846200 PubMed 14722062.
Backbone
  Vector backbone: pEGFP-N1
  Backbone manufacturer: BD Biosciences Clontech
  Backbone size w/o insert (bp): 4700
  Vector type: Mammalian Expression
Growth in bacteria
  Bacterial resistance: Kanamycin, 50 μg/mL
  Growth temperature: 37°C
  Growth strain: DH5alpha
  Copy number: High Copy
Gene/Insert
  Gene/Insert name: ro1GFP
  Species: jellyfish
  Mutation: C48S/F64L/T65S/S147C/Q204C
  Promoter: CMV
  Cloning method: Unknown
  Sequencing primers: 5′ CMV-F; 3′ SV40pA-R
Resource information
  A portion of this plasmid was derived from a plasmid made by: roGFP mutations were introduced into the vector pEGFP-N1 from BD Biosciences Clontech, already encoding an optimized GFP for expression in mammalian cells
Terms and licenses: Academic/Nonprofit Terms; Industry Terms: Not Available to Industry
How to cite: pEGFP-N1-ro1GFP was a gift from S. James Remington (Addgene plasmid # 82369 ; http://n2t.net/addgene:82369 ; RRID:Addgene_82369)
