>Addgene plasmid #82369 | pEGFP-N1-ro1GFP | depositor partial sequence | sequence record 155950 | ro1GFP
CTGCAGTCGACGGTACCGCGGGCCCGGGATCCACCGGTCGCCACCATGGTGAGCAAGGGCGAGGAGCTGT
TCACCGGGGTGGTGCCCATCCTGGTCGAGCTGGACGGCGACGTAAACGGCCACAAGTTCAGCGTGTCCGG
CGAGGGCGAGGGCGATGCCACCTACGGCAAGCTGACCCTGAAGTTCATCTCCACCACCGGCAAGCTGCCC
GTGCCCTGGCCCACCCTCGTGACCACCCTGTCCTACGGCGTGCAGTGCTTCAGCCGCTACCCCGACCACA
TGAAGCAGCACGACTTCTTCAAGTCCGCCATGCCCGAAGGCTACGTCCAGGAGCGCACCATCTTCTTCAA
GGACGACGGCAACTACAAGACCCGCGCCGAGGTGAAGTTCGAGGGCGACACCCTGGTGAACCGCATCGAG
CTGAAGGGCATCGACTTCAAGGAGGACGGCAACATCCTGGGGCACAAGCTGGAGTACAACTACAACTGCC
ACAACGTCTATATCATGGCCGACAAGCAGAAGAACGGCATCAAGGTGAACTTCAAGATCCGCCACAACAT
CGAGGACGGCAGCGTGCAGCTCGCCGACCACTACCAGCAGAACACCCCCATCGGCGACGGCCCCGTGCTG
CTGCCCGACAACCACTACCTGAGCACCTGCTCCGCCCTGAGCAAAGACCCCAACGAGAAGCGCGATCACA
TGGTCCTGCTGGAGTTCGTGACCGCCGCCGGGATCACTCTCGGCATGGACGAGCTGTACAAGTAAAGCGG
CCGCGACTCTAGATCATAATCAGCCATACCACAT
