>Addgene plasmid #82369 | pEGFP-N1-ro1GFP | addgene partial sequence | sequence record 159584 | CMV-F 5'-CGCAAATGGGCGGTAGGCGTG-3'
ACCGTCAGATCCGCTAGCGCTACCGGACTCAGATCTCGAGCTCAAGCTTCGAATTCTGCAGTCGACGGTA
CCGCGGGCCCGGGATCCACCGGTCGCCACCATGGTGAGCAAGGGCGAGGAGCTGTTCACCGGGGTGGTGC
CCATCCTGGTCGAGCTGGACGGCGACGTAAACGGCCACAAGTTCAGCGTGTCCGGCGAGGGCGAGGGCGA
TGCCACCTACGGCAAGCTGACCCTGAAGTTCATCTCCACCACCGGCAAGCTGCCCGTGCCCTGGCCCACC
CTCGTGACCACCCTGTCCTACGGCGTGCAGTGCTTCAGCCGCTACCCCGACCACATGAAGCAGCACGACT
TCTTCAAGTCCGCCATGCCCGAAGGCTACGTCCAGGAGCGCACCATCTTCTTCAAGGACGACGGCAACTA
CAAGACCCGCGCCGAGGTGAAGTTCGAGGGCGACACCCTGGTGAACCGCATCGAGCTGAAGGGCATCGAC
TTCAAGGAGGACGGCAACATCCTGGGGCACAAGCTGGAGTACAACTACAACTGCCACAACGTCTATATCA
TGGCCGACAAGCAGAAGAACGGCATCAAGGTGAACTTCAAGATCCGCCACAACATCGAGGACGGCAGCGT
GCAGCTCGCCGACCACTACCAGCAGAACACCCCCATCGGCGACGGCCCCGTGCTGCTGCCCGACAACCAC
TACCTGAGCACCTGCTCCGCCCTGAGCAAAGACCCCA
