>Addgene plasmid #82369 | pEGFP-N1-ro1GFP | addgene partial sequence | sequence record 159585 | SV40pA-R 5'-GAAATTTGTGATGCTATTGC-3'
ACAACAACAATTGCATTCATTTTATGTTTCAGGTTCAGGGGGAGGTGTGGGAGGTTTTTTAAAGCAAGTA
AAACCTCTACAAATGTGGTATGGCTGATTATGATCTAGAGTCGCGGCCGCTTTACTTGTACAGCTCGTCC
ATGCCGAGAGTGATCCCGGCGGCGGTCACGAACTCCAGCAGGACCATGTGATCGCGCTTCTCGTTGGGGT
CTTTGCTCAGGGCGGAGCAGGTGCTCAGGTAGTGGTTGTCGGGCAGCAGCACGGGGCCGTCGCCGATGGG
GGTGTTCTGCTGGTAGTGGTCGGCGAGCTGCACGCTGCCGTCCTCGATGTTGTGGCGGATCTTGAAGTTC
ACCTTGATGCCGTTCTTCTGCTTGTCGGCCATGATATAGACGTTGTGGCAGTTGTAGTTGTACTCCAGCT
TGTGCCCCAGGATGTTGCCGTCCTCCTTGAAGTCGATGCCCTTCAGCTCGATGCGGTTCACCAGGGTGTC
GCCCTCGAACTTCACCTCGGCGCGGGTCTTGTAGTTGCCGTCGTCCTTGAAGAAGATGGTGCGCTCCTGG
ACGTAGCCTTCGGGCATGGCGGACTTGAAGAAGTCGTGCTGCTTCATGTGGTCGGGGTAGCGGCTGAAGC
ACTGCACGCCGTAGGACAGGGTGGTCACGAGGGTGGGCCAGGGCACGGGCAGCTTGCCGGTGGTGGAGAT
GAACTTCAGGGTCAGCTTGCCGTAGGTGGCATCGCCCTCGCCCTCGCCGGACACGCTGAACTTGTGGCCG
TTTACGTCGCCGTCCAGCTCGACCAGGATGGGCACCACCCCGGTGAACAGCTCCTCGCCCTTGCTCACCA
TGGTGGCGACCGGTGGATCC
